>Addgene plasmid #27555 | pCMV4-p100SS/AA (SS866/870AA) | addgene partial sequence | sequence record 36284 | hGHpA-R
TTCCACTTGCCCCTTGCTCCATACCACCCCCCTCCACCCCATAATATTATAGAAGGACACCTAGTCAGAC
AAAATGATGCAACTTAATTTTATTAGGACAAGGCTGGTGGGCACTGGAGTGGCAACTTCCAGGGCCAGGA
GAGGCACTGGGGAGGGGTCACAGGGATGCCACCCGGGATCCTCTAGAACTAGTGGATCCCCCGGGCTGCA
GGAATTCCGGGGTCCTCCCCTTCCCATGAGAATCCTTTATTTGTCCCAACTGAGGGGTGGGTGTGGGGTG
TTAAATAAGATTTGAAATAGGTGGGGACGCTGTACAGGGGGTCCGGGAAGGGGGCTGGGGGCAGGCAGCA
GGTCAGTGCACCTGAGGCTGGGGGTGCCCGTGGCAGAGCCCTCCTGGTGGCTCAGGGGGTGGGCCCAGCT
TCTCTGCCTCCTGCTCCACTGACTGGGCGCCGTACGCAGCGTCTTCCTTCACCTCTGTGCTGGGCAGCTT
GTCTCGGGTTTCTGGACCCCTCAGCAGCCTCACTCCCTCCTCTAGGCCCATGTCAGACAGGGCCTCCAGT
AGACCTGCCAGGTCCCCGCCAGCCAGCTCGTAGCTGCGCAGGAGGCTGCCACTGGGTGAGGTTGTCTGTC
GGTACGTGTCTACCAGGCTGCGCAGCCCCAGACGCTCTGCCAGCTCTGCCCAGCTGCCCTGGGCTTCTGG
CCCGTCTAGCAGCTGCTCCAGGTTCTGCAGAGCTGTATCACCAAGTGACAGTCCCGGCCCTGCTGGGCTG
GGCGGGGTCAGGGGTGGCTCCATGGTGTTCTGAG
