[The description below was written by a language model from this plasmid's Addgene catalogue record.]
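Description:
pCMV4-p100SS/AA (SS866/870AA) is a mammalian expression plasmid built on the pCMV4 backbone (about 4.9 kb without insert). It carries the human NFKB2 coding sequence for p100, the precursor of the NF-κB2 p52 subunit. It is maintained in E. coli as a high-copy plasmid under ampicillin selection. The record does not list individual regulatory elements and no feature table is available. However, the backbone name and the use of a CMV forward sequencing primer indicate that the insert sits downstream of a cytomegalovirus immediate-early promoter, which gives strong constitutive expression in transfected mammalian cells. No epitope tag, reporter or mammalian selection marker is recorded, and the insert size and cloning sites are not stated beyond the fact that it was introduced by restriction enzyme cloning.

The defining feature is a double point mutation that converts serines 866 and 870 in the C-terminal region of p100 to alanines. In general, p100 acts both as an IκB-like inhibitor and as the precursor that is partially degraded by the proteasome to yield p52. This processing depends on signal-induced phosphorylation of C-terminal serines in the noncanonical NF-κB pathway. Replacing these residues with non-phosphorylatable alanines is expected to produce a form of p100 that resists inducible processing. The associated study examined p100 processing induced by the retroviral Tax oncoprotein in T cells and the involvement of IKKα. The construct is therefore suited as a processing-defective control or comparator to wild-type p100 in transfection experiments that test the requirements for p52 generation and noncanonical NF-κB signalling.
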