Addgene plasmid #27555: pCMV4-p100SS/AA (SS866/870AA)
Depositing lab: Shao-Cong Sun. Depositing organization: Pennsylvania State University, College of Medicine. Publication: Retroviral oncoprotein Tax induces processing of NF-kappaB2/p100 in T cells: evidence for the involvement of IKKalpha. Xiao G, Cvijic ME, Fong A, Harhaj EW, Uhlik MT, Waterfield M, Sun SC. EMBO J. 2001 Dec 3. 20(23):6805-15. 10.1093/emboj/20.23.6805 PubMed 11726516.
Backbone
  Vector backbone: pCMV4
  Backbone manufacturer: Dr. David Russell, UTSW
  Backbone size w/o insert (bp): 4874
  Vector type: Mammalian Expression
Growth in bacteria
  Bacterial resistance: Ampicillin, 100 μg/mL
  Growth temperature: 37°C
  Growth strain: DH5alpha
  Copy number: High Copy
Gene/Insert
  Gene/Insert name: p100 (alt name: NF-kB2 precursor protein p100)
  Species: H. sapiens (human)
  Mutation: Serines 866 and 870 mutated to Alanines
  Entrez Gene: NFKB2 (a.k.a. CVID10, H2TF1, LYT-10, LYT10, NF-kB2, p100, p49/p100, p52)
  Cloning method: Restriction Enzyme
  Sequencing primers: 5′ CMV-F
Terms and licenses: Academic/Nonprofit Terms; Industry Terms: Not Available to Industry
How to cite: pCMV4-p100SS/AA (SS866/870AA) was a gift from Shao-Cong Sun (Addgene plasmid # 27555 ; http://n2t.net/addgene:27555 ; RRID:Addgene_27555)
